Addgene plasmid #169520: pVH231-Tier1-PmPGK1-mTagBFP2
Purpose: Tier-1 vector encoding PmPGK1-driven mTagBFP2 expression (PmPGK1-mTagBFP2-pA).
Depositing lab: Martin Fussenegger. Depositing organization: ETH Zurich (Swiss Federal Institute of Technology). Publication: A versatile plasmid architecture for mammalian synthetic biology (VAMSyB). Haellman V, Strittmatter T, Bertschi A, Stucheli P, Fussenegger M. Metab Eng. 2021 Jul;66:41-50. doi: 10.1016/j.ymben.2021.04.003. Epub 2021 Apr 18. PubMed 33857582.
Backbone
  Vector backbone: pMM1 (pcDNA3.1-based)
  Backbone size w/o insert (bp): 4435
  Vector type: Mammalian Expression
  Selectable markers: Neomycin (select with G418)
Growth in bacteria
  Bacterial resistance: Ampicillin, 100 μg/mL
  Growth temperature: 37°C
  Growth strain: DH5alpha
  Copy number: High Copy
Gene/Insert
  Gene/Insert name: PPGK-driven monomeric Tag blue fluorescent protein 2 (alt name: PPGK-mTagBFP2)
  Species: Synthetic
  Promoter: PPGK
  Cloning method: Restriction Enzyme; 5′ cloning site Unknown (unknown if destroyed)
  Sequencing primers: 5′ AmpStart; 3′ BGH-rev
Terms and licenses: Academic/Nonprofit Terms; Industry Terms: Not Available to Industry
How to cite: pVH231-Tier1-PmPGK1-mTagBFP2 was a gift from Martin Fussenegger (Addgene plasmid # 169520 ; http://n2t.net/addgene:169520 ; RRID:Addgene_169520)
