[The description below was written by a language model from this plasmid's Addgene catalogue record and pLannotate feature annotations shown in this document.]
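Description:
pVH231-Tier1-PmPGK1-mTagBFP2 is a mammalian expression plasmid of about 5.8 kb built on pMM1, a pcDNA3.1-derived backbone, and belongs to the Tier-1 level of the VAMSyB modular plasmid architecture for mammalian synthetic biology. In E. coli it is maintained at high copy through a ColE1/pUC-type origin and selected with ampicillin via the β-lactamase gene and its native promoter. An f1 phage origin is also present, along with short lac promoter/operator, CAP-site and lacI fragments that appear to be backbone remnants rather than functional parts of the design.

The payload is a single transcription unit in which the mouse phosphoglycerate kinase 1 (PGK) promoter, a constitutive promoter active in many mammalian cell types, drives the coding sequence of mTagBFP2, a monomeric, rapidly maturing blue fluorescent protein derived from Entacmaea quadricolor. Transcripts are terminated by the bovine growth hormone polyadenylation signal. Downstream sits a separate selection cassette, with the SV40 enhancer/early promoter driving the neomycin phosphotransferase gene, followed by the SV40 poly(A) signal, which permits G418 selection of stably transfected cells. A short ble fragment annotated after neo is partial and is most likely a carry-over from the resistance cassette's source.

The record supports its use as a constitutive blue fluorescent reporter, for example as a transfection or expression control. Its Tier-1 designation marks it as a single-expression-unit vector within the VAMSyB system, though the record does not describe how such units are combined. The specific cloning sites used to insert the cassette are not recorded.
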