Features (pLannotate 1.2.2; 16 found; start..end, strand, type, name):
    184..772     -  rep_origin     ori: high-copy-number ColE1/pMB1/pBR322/pUC origin of replication
    943..1803    -  CDS            AmpR: β-lactamase; bla; confers resistance to ampicillin, carbenicillin, and related antibiotics
   1804..1908    -  promoter       AmpR promoter: bla
   1982..2481    +  promoter       PGK promoter: mouse phosphoglycerate kinase 1 promoter
   2546..3253    +  CDS            mTagBFP2: mTagBFP2 is a basic (constitutively fluorescent) blue fluorescent protein published in 2011, derived from Entacmaea quadricolor. It is reported to be a very rapidly-maturing monomer with very low acid sensitivity.
   3314..3538    +  polyA_signal   bGH poly(A) signal: bovine growth hormone polyadenylation signal
   3542..3563    +  promoter       SV40 promoter (fragment): SV40 enhancer and early promoter
   3584..4012    +  rep_origin     f1 ori (sequence partly withheld): f1 bacteriophage origin of replication; arrow indicates direction of (+) strand synthesis
   4026..4355    +  promoter       SV40 promoter: SV40 enhancer and early promoter
   4422..5213    +  CDS            neo: KKA2_KLEPN - Also known as kan, nptII. Experimental evidence at protein level: Swiss-Prot protein existence level 1. Resistance to kanamycin, neomycin, paromomycin, ribostamycin, butirosin and gentamicin B. From Klebsiella pneumoniae.
   5237..5395    +  CDS            ble (fragment): BLE_KLEPN - Experimental evidence at protein level: Swiss-Prot protein existence level 1. Binding protein with a strong affinity to the bleomycin family of antibiotics. Binds to CL990; an antimitotic-antibiotic compound. From Klebsiella pneumoniae.
   5390..5511    +  polyA_signal   SV40 poly(A) signal: SV40 polyadenylation signal
   5584..5600    -  protein_bind   lac operator: The lac repressor binds to the lac operator to inhibit transcription in E. coli. This inhibition can be relieved by adding lactose or isopropyl-β-D-thiogalactopyranoside (IPTG). lac repressor encoded by lacI
   5608..5638    -  promoter       lac promoter: promoter for the E. coli lac operon
   5653..5674    -  protein_bind   CAP binding site: CAP binding activates transcription in the presence of cAMP. E. coli catabolite activator protein
   5687..1       -  CDS            lacI (fragment) (across the origin): lac repressor; lacI; The lac repressor binds to the lac operator to inhibit transcription in E. coli. This inhibition can be relieved by adding lactose or isopropyl-β-D-thiogalactopyranoside (IPTG).
>Addgene plasmid #169520 | pVH231-Tier1-PmPGK1-mTagBFP2 | addgene full sequence | sequence record 364521 | Addgene NGS Result
CTCTTCCGCTTCCTCGCTCACTGACTCGCTGCGCTCGGTCGTTCGGCTGCGGCGAGCGGTATCAGCTCAC
TCAAAGGCGGTAATACGGTTATCCACAGAATCAGGGGATAACGCAGGAAAGAACATGTGAGCAAAAGGCC
AGCAAAAGGCCAGGAACCGTAAAAAGGCCGCGTTGCTGGCGTTTTTCCATAGGCTCCGCCCCCCTGACGA
GCATCACAAAAATCGACGCTCAAGTCAGAGGTGGCGAAACCCGACAGGACTATAAAGATACCAGGCGTTT
CCCCCTGGAAGCTCCCTCGTGCGCTCTCCTGTTCCGACCCTGCCGCTTACCGGATACCTGTCCGCCTTTC
TCCCTTCGGGAAGCGTGGCGCTTTCTCATAGCTCACGCTGTAGGTATCTCAGTTCGGTGTAGGTCGTTCG
CTCCAAGCTGGGCTGTGTGCACGAACCCCCCGTTCAGCCCGACCGCTGCGCCTTATCCGGTAACTATCGT
CTTGAGTCCAACCCGGTAAGACACGACTTATCGCCACTGGCAGCAGCCACTGGTAACAGGATTAGCAGAG
CGAGGTATGTAGGCGGTGCTACAGAGTTCTTGAAGTGGTGGCCTAACTACGGCTACACTAGAAGAACAGT
ATTTGGTATCTGCGCTCTGCTGAAGCCAGTTACCTTCGGAAAAAGAGTTGGTAGCTCTTGATCCGGCAAA
CAAACCACCGCTGGTAGCGGTGGTTTTTTTGTTTGCAAGCAGCAGATTACGCGCAGAAAAAAAGGATCTC
AAGAAGATCCTTTGATCTTTTCTACGGGGTCTGACGCTCAGTGGAACGAAAACTCACGTTAAGGGATTTT
GGTCATGAGATTATCAAAAAGGATCTTCACCTAGATCCTTTTAAATTAAAAATGAAGTTTTAAATCAATC
TAAAGTATATATGAGTAAACTTGGTCTGACAGTTACCAATGCTTAATCAGTGAGGCACCTATCTCAGCGA
TCTGTCTATTTCGTTCATCCATAGTTGCCTGACTCCCCGTCGTGTAGATAACTACGATACGGGAGGGCTT
ACCATCTGGCCCCAGTGCTGCAATGATACCGCGAGACCCACGCTCACCGGCTCCAGATTTATCAGCAATA
AACCAGCCAGCCGGAAGGGCCGAGCGCAGAAGTGGTCCTGCAACTTTATCCGCCTCCATCCAGTCTATTA
ATTGTTGCCGGGAAGCTAGAGTAAGTAGTTCGCCAGTTAATAGTTTGCGCAACGTTGTTGCCATTGCTAC
AGGCATCGTGGTGTCACGCTCGTCGTTTGGTATGGCTTCATTCAGCTCCGGTTCCCAACGATCAAGGCGA
GTTACATGATCCCCCATGTTGTGCAAAAAAGCGGTTAGCTCCTTCGGTCCTCCGATCGTTGTCAGAAGTA
AGTTGGCCGCAGTGTTATCACTCATGGTTATGGCAGCACTGCATAATTCTCTTACTGTCATGCCATCCGT
AAGATGCTTTTCTGTGACTGGTGAGTACTCAACCAAGTCATTCTGAGAATAGTGTATGCGGCGACCGAGT
TGCTCTTGCCCGGCGTCAATACGGGATAATACCGCGCCACATAGCAGAACTTTAAAAGTGCTCATCATTG
GAAAACGTTCTTCGGGGCGAAAACTCTCAAGGATCTTACCGCTGTTGAGATCCAGTTCGATGTAACCCAC
TCGTGCACCCAACTGATCTTCAGCATCTTTTACTTTCACCAGCGTTTCTGGGTGAGCAAAAACAGGAAGG
CAAAATGCCGCAAAAAAGGGAATAAGGGCGACACGGAAATGTTGAATACTCATACTCTTCCTTTTTCAAT
ATTATTGAAGCATTTATCAGGGTTATTGTCTCATGAGCGGATACATATTTGAATGTATTTAGAAAAATAA
ACAAATAGGGGTTCCGCGCACATTTCCCCGAAAAGTGCCACCTGACGTCGACGGATCGGGAGATCTCCAC
GCGTGGTACCCTCGAGCTACCGGGTAGGGGAGGCGCTTTTCCCAAGGCAGTCTGGAGCATGCGCTTTAGC
AGCCCCGCTGGGCACTTGGCGCTACACAAGTGGCCTCTGGCCTCGCACACATTCCACATCCACCGGTAGG
CGCCAACCGGCTCCGTTCTTTGGTGGCCCCTTCGCGCCACCTTCTACTCCTCCCCTAGTCAGGAAGTTCC
CCCCCGCCCCGCAGCTCGCGTCGTGCAGGACGTGACAAATGGAAGTAGCACGTCTCAGTAGTCTCGTGCA
GATGGACAGCACCGCTGAGCAATGGAAGCGGGTAGGCCTTTGGGGCAGCGGCCAATAGCAGCTTTGCTCC
TTCGCTTTCTGGGCTCAGAGGCTGGGAAGGGGTGGGTCCGGGGGCGGGCTCAGGGGCGGGCTCAGGGGCG
GGGCGGGCGCCCGAAGGTCCTCCGGAGGCCCGGCATTCTGCACGCTTCAAAAGCGCACGTCTGCCGCGCT
GTTCTCCTCTTCCTCATCTCCGGGCCTTTCGACCTCCAGCCCGAGCTCGGTATAGGTTCGAAGCGGAATT
CACCATGACTAGTGGTGGTTCTGGTGTGTCTAAGGGCGAAGAGCTGATTAAGGAGAACATGCACATGAAG
CTGTACATGGAGGGCACCGTGGACAACCATCACTTCAAGTGCACATCCGAGGGCGAAGGCAAGCCCTACG
AGGGCACCCAGACCATGAGAATCAAGGTGGTCGAGGGCGGCCCTCTCCCCTTCGCCTTCGACATCCTGGC
TACTAGCTTCCTCTACGGCAGCAAGACCTTCATCAACCACACCCAGGGCATCCCCGACTTCTTCAAGCAG
TCCTTCCCTGAGGGCTTCACATGGGAGAGAGTCACCACATACGAAGACGGGGGCGTGCTGACCGCTACCC
AGGACACCAGCCTCCAGGACGGCTGCCTCATCTACAACGTCAAGATCAGAGGGGTGAACTTCACATCCAA
CGGCCCTGTGATGCAGAAGAAAACACTCGGCTGGGAGGCCTTCACCGAGACGCTGTACCCCGCTGACGGC
GGCCTGGAAGGCAGAAACGACATGGCCCTGAAGCTCGTGGGCGGGAGCCATCTGATCGCAAACGCCAAGA
CCACATATAGATCCAAGAAACCCGCTAAGAACCTCAAGATGCCTGGCGTCTACTATGTGGACTACAGACT
GGAAAGAATCAAGGAGGCCAACAACGAGACCTACGTCGAGCAGCACGAGGTGGCAGTGGCCAGATACTGC
GACCTCCCTAGCAAACTGGGGCACAAACTTAATGCTAGCGGATCCACCGGTGTCTAGAAAGCTTTGAGGC
CGGCCTGCAGGGATCAGCCTCGACTGTGCCTTCTAGTTGCCAGCCATCTGTTGTTTGCCCCTCCCCCGTG
CCTTCCTTGACCCTGGAAGGTGCCACTCCCACTGTCCTTTCCTAATAAAATGAGGAAATTGCATCGCATT
GTCTGAGTAGGTGTCATTCTATTCTGGGGGGTGGGGTGGGGCAGGACAGCAAGGGGGAGGATTGGGAAGA
CAATAGCAGGCATGCTGGGGATGCGGTGGGCTCTATGGCTTCTGAGGCGGAAAGAACCAGCTGGGGCTCT
AGGGGGTATCCCC
[124 nt withheld, positions 3584-3707]
C
[91 nt withheld, positions 3709-3799]
A
[49 nt withheld, positions 3801-3849]
CCTTTGACGTTGGAGTCCACGTTCTTT
[37 nt withheld, positions 3877-3913]
ACCCTATCTCGGTCTATTCTTTTGATTTATAAGGGATTTTGCCGATTTCGGCCTATTGGTTAAAAAATGA
GCTGATTTAACAAAAATTTAACGCGAATTAATTCTGTGGAATGTGTGTCAGTTAGGGTGTGGAAAGTCCC
CAGGCTCCCCAGCAGGCAGAAGTATGCAAAGCATGCATCTCAATTAGTCAGCAACCAGGTGTGGAAAGTC
CCCAGGCTCCCCAGCAGGCAGAAGTATGCAAAGCATGCATCTCAATTAGTCAGCAACCATAGTCCCGCCC
CTAACTCCGCCCATCCCGCCCCTAACTCCGCCCAGTTCCGCCCATTCTCCGCCCCATGGCTGACTAATTT
TTTTTATTTATGCAGAGGCCGAGGCCGCCTCTGCCTCTGAGCTATTCCAGAAGTAGTGAGGAGGCTTTTT
TGGAGGCCTAGGCTTTTGCAAAAAGCTCCCGGGAGCTTGTATATCCATTTTCGGATCTGATCAAGAGACA
GGATGAGGATCGTTTCGCATGATTGAACAAGATGGATTGCACGCAGGTTCTCCGGCCGCTTGGGTGGAGA
GGCTATTCGGCTATGACTGGGCACAACAGACAATCGGCTGCTCTGATGCCGCCGTGTTCCGGCTGTCAGC
GCAGGGGCGCCCGGTTCTTTTTGTCAAGACCGACCTGTCCGGTGCCCTGAATGAACTGCAGGACGAGGCA
GCGCGGCTATCGTGGCTGGCCACGACGGGCGTTCCTTGCGCAGCTGTGCTCGACGTTGTCACTGAAGCGG
GAAGGGACTGGCTGCTATTGGGCGAAGTGCCGGGGCAGGATCTCCTGTCATCTCACCTTGCTCCTGCCGA
GAAAGTATCCATCATGGCTGATGCAATGCGGCGGCTGCATACGCTTGATCCGGCTACCTGCCCATTCGAC
CACCAAGCGAAACATCGCATCGAGCGAGCACGTACTCGGATGGAAGCCGGTCTTGTCGATCAGGATGATC
TGGACGAAGAGCATCAGGGGCTCGCGCCAGCCGAACTGTTCGCCAGGCTCAAGGCGCGCATGCCCGACGG
CGAGGATCTCGTCGTGACCCATGGCGATGCCTGCTTGCCGAATATCATGGTGGAAAATGGCCGCTTTTCT
GGATTCATCGACTGTGGCCGGCTGGGTGTGGCGGACCGCTATCAGGACATAGCGTTGGCTACCCGTGATA
TTGCTGAAGAGCTTGGCGGCGAATGGGCTGACCGCTTCCTCGTGCTTTACGGTATCGCCGCTCCCGATTC
GCAGCGCATCGCCTTCTATCGCCTTCTTGACGAGTTCTTCTGAGCGGGACTCTGGGGTTCGAAATGACCG
ACCAAGCGACGCCCAACCTGCCATCACGAGATTTCGATTCCACCGCCGCCTTCTATGAAAGGTTGGGCTT
CGGAATCGTTTTCCGGGACGCCGGCTGGATGATCCTCCAGCGCGGGGATCTCATGCTGGAGTTCTTCGCC
CACCCCAACTTGTTTATTGCAGCTTATAATGGTTACAAATAAAGCAATAGCATCACAAATTTCACAAATA
AAGCATTTTTTTCACTGCATTCTAGTTGTGGTTTGTCCAAACTCATCAATGTATCTTATCATGTCTGTAT
ACCGTCGACCTCTAGCTAGAGCTTGGCGTAATCATGGTCATAGCTGTTTCCTGTGTGAAATTGTTATCCG
CTCACAATTCCACACAACATACGAGCCGGAAGCATAAAGTGTAAAGCCTGGGGTGCCTAATGAGTGAGCT
AACTCACATTAATTGCGTTGCGCTCACTGCCCGCTTTCCAGTCGGGAAACCTGTCGTGCCAGCTGCATTA
ATGAATCGGCCAACGCGCGGGGAGAGGCGGTTTGCGTATTGGGCG
